Addgene plasmid #86007: Lenti CGIP + Z-AAT target
Purpose: lenti reporter plasmid with Z-AAT-specific gRNA target-sequence, to be used with tGFP #26864
Depositing lab: Tobias Cantz. Depositing organization: Medizinische Hochschule Hannover. Publication: Improved bi-allelic modification of a transcriptionally silent locus in patient-derived iPSC by Cas9 nickase. Eggenschwiler R, Moslem M, Fraguas MS, Galla M, Papp O, Naujock M, Fonfara I, Gensch I, Wahner A, Beh-Pajooh A, Mussolino C, Tauscher M, Steinemann D, Wegner F, Petri S, Schambach A, Charpentier E, Cathomen T, Cantz T. Sci Rep. 2016 Dec 2;6:38198. doi: 10.1038/srep38198. PubMed 27910942.
Backbone
  Vector backbone: unknown
  Vector type: Lentiviral
Growth in bacteria
  Bacterial resistance: Ampicillin, 100 μg/mL
  Growth temperature: 37°C
  Growth strain: NEB Stable
  Copy number: High Copy
Gene/Insert 1
  Gene/Insert name: CAG promoter (alt name: CMV i/e enhancer + chicken beta-actin promoter)
  Insert size (bp): 1651
  Cloning method: Unknown
  Sequencing primers: 5′ TTACAAAAATTCAAAATTTTATC
Gene/Insert 2
  Gene/Insert name: Z-AAT target
  Species: H. sapiens (human)
  Insert size (bp): 59
  Mutation: V30M
  Cloning method: Unknown
  Sequencing primers: 5′ TCCTGGGCAACGTGCTGGTTATTG
Terms and licenses: Academic/Nonprofit Terms; Industry Terms: Not Available to Industry
How to cite: Lenti CGIP + Z-AAT target was a gift from Tobias Cantz (Addgene plasmid # 86007 ; http://n2t.net/addgene:86007 ; RRID:Addgene_86007)
