[The description below was written by a language model from this plasmid's Addgene catalogue record and pLannotate feature annotations shown in this document.]
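Description:
Lenti CGIP + Z-AAT target is a 9.9 kb third-generation, self-inactivating HIV-1 lentiviral reporter plasmid; the record lists the parental backbone as unknown. In bacteria it is maintained at high copy from a ColE1/pUC-type origin with ampicillin selection (AmpR), and it also carries an f1 origin, an SV40 origin and remnants of a pBluescript-type lac/T3/T7 cloning region. The viral portion consists of an RSV promoter fused to a truncated 5' LTR, which drives genomic RNA production in packaging cells, followed by the Ψ packaging signal with a gag fragment, the RRE, the cPPT/CTS, a WPRE and a ΔU3 3' LTR with a downstream SV40 polyadenylation signal.

The payload is a CAG promoter (CMV immediate-early enhancer, chicken β-actin promoter and chimeric intron) driving a GFP-IRES-PuroR cassette. The annotation detects EGFP as two separate fragments with a gap of about 60 bp between them, which matches the size of the catalogued 59 bp human Z-AAT target insert. This suggests that the gRNA target sequence interrupts the GFP reading frame, although the record does not state its position explicitly. The EMCV IRES allows puromycin N-acetyltransferase to be translated from the same transcript, so transduced cells can be selected independently of fluorescence. The insert entry also lists a V30M mutation without further explanation.

The stated purpose is a lentiviral reporter carrying a Z-AAT-specific gRNA target, to be used with a separate tGFP plasmid. That companion is presumably a truncated GFP repair donor, so that nuclease or nickase cutting at the target followed by homology-directed repair would restore fluorescence. The associated work concerns Cas9 nickase editing in patient-derived iPSCs.
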