Features (pLannotate 1.2.2; 31 found; start..end, strand, type, name):
      8..229     +  promoter       RSV promoter: Rous sarcoma virus enhancer/promoter
    236..416     +  LTR            5' LTR (truncated): truncated 5' long terminal repeat (LTR) from HIV-1
    460..585     +  misc_feature   HIV-1 Ψ: packaging signal of human immunodeficiency virus type 1
    569..932     +  CDS            HIV-1 gag (fragment): gag protein from human immunodeficiency virus 1; gag
   1027..1363    +  ncRNA          RRE: Accession: RF00036 - HIV Rev response element
   1688..1788    +  CDS            Rev (fragment): human immunodeficiency virus 1 (HIV-1) Rev protein; rev; enhances nuclear export of unspliced and incompletely spliced viral mRNAs
   1807..1924    +  misc_feature   cPPT/CTS: central polypurine tract and central termination sequence of HIV-1
   1947..2250    +  enhancer       CMV enhancer: human cytomegalovirus immediate early enhancer
   2253..2528    +  promoter       chicken β-actin promoter: No description available
   2529..3541    +  intron         chimeric intron: chimera between introns from chicken β-actin and rabbit β-globin
   3625..3945    +  CDS            (3-F)Tyr-EGFP (fragment): (3-F)Tyr-EGFP is a basic (constitutively fluorescent) green fluorescent protein published in 2004, derived from Aequorea victoria.
   4008..4400    +  CDS            EGFP (fragment): the original enhanced GFP (Yang et al., 1996) mammalian codon-optimized
   4551..5013    +  misc_feature   IRES: internal ribosome entry site (IRES) of the encephalomyocarditis virus (EMCV)
   5027..5626    +  CDS            PuroR: puromycin N-acetyltransferase; pac from Streptomyces alboniger; confers resistance to puromycin
   5680..5714    +  misc_feature   MCS (fragment): pBluescript multiple cloning site
   5736..6324    +  misc_feature   WPRE: woodchuck hepatitis virus posttranscriptional regulatory element
   6341..6409    +  CDS            nef (fragment): NEF_HV1Z2 - Experimental evidence at protein level: Swiss-Prot protein existence level 1. Extracellular Nef protein targets CD4(+) T-lymphocytes for apoptosis by interacting with CXCR4 surface receptors. From Human immunodeficiency virus type 1 group M subtype D (isolate Z2/CDC-Z34) (HIV-1).
   6411..6644    +  LTR            3' LTR (ΔU3): self-inactivating 3' long terminal repeat (LTR) from HIV-1
   6716..6837    +  polyA_signal   SV40 poly(A) signal: SV40 polyadenylation signal
   6856..6991    +  rep_origin     SV40 ori: SV40 origin of replication
   7024..7042    -  promoter       T7 promoter: promoter for bacteriophage T7 RNA polymerase
   7050..7205    +  CDS            lacZα (fragment): LacZα fragment of β-galactosidase; lacZ fragment
   7213..7668    +  rep_origin     f1 ori (sequence partly withheld): f1 bacteriophage origin of replication; arrow indicates direction of (+) strand synthesis
   7697..7801    +  promoter       AmpR promoter: bla
   7802..8662    +  CDS            AmpR: β-lactamase; bla; confers resistance to ampicillin, carbenicillin, and related antibiotics
   8833..9421    +  rep_origin     ori: high-copy-number ColE1/pMB1/pBR322/pUC origin of replication
   9604..9696    +  CDS            lacI (fragment): lac repressor; lacI; The lac repressor binds to the lac operator to inhibit transcription in E. coli. This inhibition can be relieved by adding lactose or isopropyl-β-D-thiogalactopyranoside (IPTG).
   9709..9730    +  protein_bind   CAP binding site: CAP binding activates transcription in the presence of cAMP. E. coli catabolite activator protein
   9745..9775    +  promoter       lac promoter: promoter for the E. coli lac operon
   9783..9799    +  protein_bind   lac operator: The lac repressor binds to the lac operator to inhibit transcription in E. coli. This inhibition can be relieved by adding lactose or isopropyl-β-D-thiogalactopyranoside (IPTG). lac repressor encoded by lacI
   9844..9862    +  promoter       T3 promoter: promoter for bacteriophage T3 RNA polymerase
>Addgene plasmid #86007 | Lenti CGIP + Z-AAT target | depositor full sequence | sequence record 167111 | full
AGCTTAATGTAGTCTTATGCAATACTCTTGTAGTCTTGCAACATGGTAACGATGAGTTAGCAACATGCCT
TACAAGGAGAGAAAAAGCACCGTGCATGCCGATTGGTGGAAGTAAGGTGGTACGATCGTGCCTTATTAGG
AAGGCAACAGACGGGTCTGACATGGATTGGACGAACCACTGAATTGCCGCATTGCAGAGATATTGTATTT
AAGTGCCTAGCTCGATACAATAAACGGGTCTCTCTGGTTAGACCAGATCTGAGCCTGGGAGCTCTCTGGC
TAACTAGGGAACCCACTGCTTAAGCCTCAATAAAGCTTGCCTTGAGTGCTTCAAGTAGTGTGTGCCCGTC
TGTTGTGTGACTCTGGTAACTAGAGATCCCTCAGACCCTTTTAGTCAGTGTGGAAAATCTCTAGCAGTGG
CGCCCGAACAGGGACCTGAAAGCGAAAGGGAAACCAGAGCTCTCTCGACGCAGGACTCGGCTTGCTGAAG
CGCGCACGGCAAGAGGCGAGGGGCGGCGACTGGTGAGTACGCCAAAAATTTTGACTAGCGGAGGCTAGAA
GGAGAGAGATGGGTGCGAGAGCGTCAGTATTAAGCGGGGGAGAATTAGATCGCGATGGGAAAAAATTCGG
TTAAGGCCAGGGGGAAAGAAAAAATATAAATTAAAACATATAGTATGGGCAAGCAGGGAGCTAGAACGAT
TCGCAGTTAATCCTGGCCTGTTAGAAACATCAGAAGGCTGTAGACAAATACTGGGACAGCTACAACCATC
CCTTCAGACAGGATCAGAAGAACTTAGATCATTATATAATACAGTAGCAACCCTCTATTGTGTGCATCAA
AGGATAGAGATAAAAGACACCAAGGAAGCTTTAGACAAGATAGAGGAAGAGCAAAACAAAAGTAAGACCA
CCGCACAGCAAGCGGCCGCTGATCTTCAGACCTGGAGGAGGAGATATGAGGGACAATTGGAGAAGTGAAT
TATATAAATATAAAGTAGTAAAAATTGAACCATTAGGAGTAGCACCCACCAAGGCAAAGAGAAGAGTGGT
GCAGAGAGAAAAAAGAGCAGTGGGAATAGGAGCTTTGTTCCTTGGGTTCTTGGGAGCAGCAGGAAGCACT
ATGGGCGCAGCCTCAATGACGCTGACGGTACAGGCCAGACAATTATTGTCTGGTATAGTGCAGCAGCAGA
ACAATTTGCTGAGGGCTATTGAGGCGCAACAGCATCTGTTGCAACTCACAGTCTGGGGCATCAAGCAGCT
CCAGGCAAGAATCCTGGCTGTGGAAAGATACCTAAAGGATCAACAGCTCCTGGGGATTTGGGGTTGCTCT
GGAAAACTCATTTGCACCACTGCTGTGCCTTGGAATGCTAGTTGGAGTAATAAATCTCTGGAACAGATTT
GGAATCACACGACCTGGATGGAGTGGGACAGAGAAATTAACAATTACACAAGCTTAATACACTCCTTAAT
TGAAGAATCGCAAAACCAGCAAGAAAAGAATGAACAAGAATTATTGGAATTAGATAAATGGGCAAGTTTG
TGGAATTGGTTTAACATAACAAATTGGCTGTGGTATATAAAATTATTCATAATGATAGTAGGAGGCTTGG
TAGGTTTAAGAATAGTTTTTGCTGTACTTTCTATAGTGAATAGAGTTAGGCAGGGATATTCACCATTATC
GTTTCAGACCCACCTCCCAACCCCGAGGGGACCCGACAGGCCCGAAGGAATAGAAGAAGAAGGTGGAGAG
AGAGACAGAGACAGATCCATTCGATTAGTGAACGGATCTCGACGGTATCGGTTAACTTTTAAAAGAAAAG
GGGGGATTGGGGGGTACAGTGCAGGGGAAAGAATAGTAGACATAATAGCAACAGACATACAAACTAAAGA
ATTACAAAAACAAATTACAAAAATTCAAAATTTTATCGATAAGCTTGGGAGTTCCGCGTTACATAACTTA
CGGTAAATGGCCCGCCTGGCTGACCGCCCAACGACCCCCGCCCATTGACGTCAATAATGACGTATGTTCC
CATAGTAACGCCAATAGGGACTTTCCATTGACGTCAATGGGTGGAGTATTTACGGTAAACTGCCCACTTG
GCAGTACATCAAGTGTATCATATGCCAAGTACGCCCCCTATTGACGTCAATGACGGTAAATGGCCCGCCT
GGCATTATGCCCAGTACATGACCTTATGGGACTTTCCTACTTGGCAGTACATCTACGTATTAGTCATCGC
TATTACCATGGGTCGAGGTGAGCCCCACGTTCTGCTTCACTCTCCCCATCTCCCCCCCCTCCCCACCCCC
AATTTTGTATTTATTTATTTTTTAATTATTTTGTGCAGCGATGGGGGCGGGGGGGGGGGGGGCGCGCGCC
AGGCGGGGCGGGGCGGGGCGAGGGGCGGGGCGGGGCGAGGCGGAGAGGTGCGGCGGCAGCCAATCAGAGC
GGCGCGCTCCGAAAGTTTCCTTTTATGGCGAGGCGGCGGCGGCGGCGGCCCTATAAAAAGCGAAGCGCGC
GGCGGGCGGGAGTCGCTGCGTTGCCTTCGCCCCGTGCCCCGCTCCGCGCCGCCTCGCGCCGCCCGCCCCG
GCTCTGACTGACCGCGTTACTCCCACAGGTGAGCGGGCGGGACGGCCCTTCTCCTCCGGGCTGTAATTAG
CGCTTGGTTTAATGACGGCTCGTTTCTTTTCTGTGGCTGCGTGAAAGCCTTAAAGGGCTCCGGGAGGGCC
CTTTGTGCGGGGGGGAGCGGCTCGGGGGGTGCGTGCGTGTGTGTGTGCGTGGGGAGCGCCGCGTGCGGCC
CGCGCTGCCCGGCGGCTGTGAGCGCTGCGGGCGCGGCGCGGGGCTTTGTGCGCTCCGCGTGTGCGCGAGG
GGAGCGCGGCCGGGGGCGGTGCCCCGCGGTGCGGGGGGGCTGCGAGGGGAACAAAGGCTGCGTGCGGGGT
GTGTGCGTGGGGGGGTGAGCAGGGGGTGTGGGCGCGGCGGTCGGGCTGTAACCCCCCCCTGCACCCCCCT
CCCCGAGTTGCTGAGCACGGCCCGGCTTCGGGTGCGGGGCTCCGTACGGGGCGTGGCGCGGGGCTCGCCG
TGCCGGGCGGGGGGTGGCGGCAGGTGGGGGTGCCGGGCGGGGCGGGGCCGCCTCGGGCCGGGGAGGGCTC
GGGGGAGGGGCGCGGCGGCCCCCGGAGCGCCGGCGGCTGTCGAGGCGCGGCGAGCCGCAGCCATTGCCTT
TTATGGTAATCGTGCGAGAGGGCGCAGGGACTTCCTTTGTCCCAAATCTGTGCGGAGCCGAAATCTGGGA
GGCGCCGCCGCACCCCCTCTAGCGGGCGCGGGGCGAAGCGGTGCGGCGCCGGCAGGAAGGAAATGGGCGG
GGAGGGCCTTCGTGCGTCGCCGCGCCGCCGTCCCCTTCTCCCTCTCCAGCCTCGGGGCTGTCCGCGGGGG
GACGGCTGCCTTCGGGGGGGACGGGGCAGGGCGGGGTTCGGCTTCTGGCGTGTGACCGGCGGCTCTAGAG
CCTCTGCTAACCATGTTCATGCCTTCTTCTTTTTCCTACAGCTCCTGGGCAACGTGCTGGTTATTGTGCT
GTCTCATCATTTTGGCAAAGAATTCCTCGAGATCCACCGGTCGCCACCATGGTGAGCAAGGGCGAGGAGC
TGTTCACCGGGGTGGTGCCCATCCTGGTCGAGCTGGACGGCGACGTAAACGGCCACAAGTTCAGCGTGTC
CGGCGAGGGCGAGGGCGATGCCACCTACGGCAAGCTGACCCTGAAGTTCATCTGCACCACCGGCAAGCTG
CCCGTGCCCTGGCCCACCCTCGTGACCACCCTGACCTACGGCGTGCAGTGCTTCAGCCGCTACCCCGACC
ACATGAAGCAGCACGACTTCTTCAAGTCCGCCATGCCCGAAGGCTACGTCCAGGAGCGCACCATCTTCTT
CAAGGACGACGGCAACTACAAGACCTAACCAGGCCGTGCATAAGGCTGTGCTGACCATCGACAAGAAAGG
GACTGAAGCTGCTGGGGCGCGCCGAGGTGAAGTTCGAGGGCGACACCCTGGTGAACCGCATCGAGCTGAA
GGGCATCGACTTCAAGGAGGACGGCAACATCCTGGGGCACAAGCTGGAGTACAACTACAACAGCCACAAC
GTCTATATCATGGCCGACAAGCAGAAGAACGGCATCAAGGTGAACTTCAAGATCCGCCACAACATCGAGG
ACGGCAGCGTGCAGCTCGCCGACCACTACCAGCAGAACACCCCCATCGGCGACGGCCCCGTGCTGCTGCC
CGACAACCACTACCTGAGCACCCAGTCCGCCCTGAGCAAAGACCCCAACGAGAAGCGCGATCACATGGTC
CTGCTGGAGTTCGTGACCGCCGCCGGGATCACTCTCGGCATGGACGAGCTGTACAAGTAAAGCGGCCGCG
TCGACGGGCCCGCGGAATTCCGCCCCCCCCCCCTCTCCCTCCCCCCCCCCTAACGTTACTGGCCGAAGCC
GCTTGGAATAAGGCCGGTGTGCGTTTGTCTATATGTTATTTTCCACCATATTGCCGTCTTTTGGCAATGT
GAGGGCCCGGAAACCTGGCCCTGTCTTCTTGACGAGCATTCCTAGGGGTCTTTCCCCTCTCGCCAAAGGA
ATGCAAGGTCTGTTGAATGTCGTGAAGGAAGCAGTTCCTCTGGAAGCTTCTTGAAGACAAACAACGTCTG
TAGCGACCCTTTGCAGGCAGCGGAACCCCCCACCTGGCGACAGGTGCCTCTGCGGCCAAAAGCCACGTGT
ATAAGATACACCTGCAAAGGCGGCACAACCCCAGTGCCACGTTGTGAGTTGGATAGTTGTGGAAAGAGTC
AAATGGCTCTCCTCAAGCGTATTCAACAAGGGGCTGAAGGATGCCCAGAAGGTACCCCATTGTATGGGAT
CTGATCTGGGGCCTCGGTGCACATGCTTTACATGTGTTTAGTCGAGGTTAAAAAAACGTCTAGGCCCCCC
GAACCACGGGGACGTGGTTTTCCTTTGAAAAACACGATGATAATATGGCCACAACCATGACCGAGTACAA
GCCCACGGTGCGCCTCGCCACCCGCGACGACGTCCCCAGGGCCGTACGCACCCTCGCCGCCGCGTTCGCC
GACTACCCCGCCACGCGCCACACCGTCGATCCGGACCGCCACATCGAGCGGGTCACCGAGCTGCAAGAAC
TCTTCCTCACGCGCGTCGGGCTCGACATCGGCAAGGTGTGGGTCGCGGACGACGGCGCCGCGGTGGCGGT
CTGGACCACGCCGGAGAGCGTCGAAGCGGGGGCGGTGTTCGCCGAGATCGGCCCGCGCATGGCCGAGTTG
AGCGGTTCCCGGCTGGCCGCGCAGCAACAGATGGAAGGCCTCCTGGCGCCGCACCGGCCCAAGGAGCCCG
CGTGGTTCCTGGCCACCGTCGGCGTCTCGCCCGACCACCAGGGCAAGGGTCTGGGCAGCGCCGTCGTGCT
CCCCGGAGTGGAGGCGGCCGAGCGCGCCGGGGTGCCCGCCTTCCTGGAGACCTCCGCGCCCCGCAACCTC
CCCTTCTACGAGCGGCTCGGCTTCACCGTCACCGCCGACGTCGAGGTGCCCGAAGGACCGCGCACCTGGT
GCATGACCCGCAAGCCCGGTGCCTGACGCCCGCCCCACGACCCGCAGCGCCCGACCGAAAGGAGCGCACG
ACCCCATGCATCGATACCGTCGACCTCGAGGGGGGGCCCGGTACAAGTAAAGCGGCCGCGTCGACAATCA
ACCTCTGGATTACAAAATTTGTGAAAGATTGACTGGTATTCTTAACTATGTTGCTCCTTTTACGCTATGT
GGATACGCTGCTTTAATGCCTTTGTATCATGCTATTGCTTCCCGTATGGCTTTCATTTTCTCCTCCTTGT
ATAAATCCTGGTTGCTGTCTCTTTATGAGGAGTTGTGGCCCGTTGTCAGGCAACGTGGCGTGGTGTGCAC
TGTGTTTGCTGACGCAACCCCCACTGGTTGGGGCATTGCCACCACCTGTCAGCTCCTTTCCGGGACTTTC
GCTTTCCCCCTCCCTATTGCCACGGCGGAACTCATCGCCGCCTGCCTTGCCCGCTGCTGGACAGGGGCTC
GGCTGTTGGGCACTGACAATTCCGTGGTGTTGTCGGGGAAGCTGACGTCCTTTCCATGGCTGCTCGCCTG
TGTTGCCACCTGGATTCTGCGCGGGACGTCCTTCTGCTACGTCCCTTCGGCCCTCAATCCAGCGGACCTT
CCTTCCCGCGGCCTGCTGCCGGCTCTGCGGCCTCTTCCGCGTCTTCGCCTTCGCCCTCAGACGAGTCGGA
TCTCCCTTTGGGCCGCCTCCCCGCCTGGAATTCGAGCTCGGTACCTTTAAGACCAATGACTTACAAGGCA
GCTGTAGATCTTAGCCACTTTTTAAAAGAAAAGGGGGGACTGGAAGGGCTAATTCACTCCCAACGAAGAC
AAGATCTGCTTTTTGCTTGTACTGGGTCTCTCTGGTTAGACCAGATCTGAGCCTGGGAGCTCTCTGGCTA
ACTAGGGAACCCACTGCTTAAGCCTCAATAAAGCTTGCCTTGAGTGCTTCAAGTAGTGTGTGCCCGTCTG
TTGTGTGACTCTGGTAACTAGAGATCCCTCAGACCCTTTTAGTCAGTGTGGAAAATCTCTAGCAGTAGTA
GTTCATGTCATCTTATTATTCAGTATTTATAACTTGCAAAGAAATGAATATCAGAGAGTGAGAGGAACTT
GTTTATTGCAGCTTATAATGGTTACAAATAAAGCAATAGCATCACAAATTTCACAAATAAAGCATTTTTT
TCACTGCATTCTAGTTGTGGTTTGTCCAAACTCATCAATGTATCTTATCATGTCTGGCTCTAGCTATCCC
GCCCCTAACTCCGCCCAGTTCCGCCCATTCTCCGCCCCATGGCTGACTAATTTTTTTTATTTATGCAGAG
GCCGAGGCCGCCTCGGCCTCTGAGCTATTCCAGAAGTAGTGAGGAGGCTTTTTTGGAGGCCTAGGCTTTT
GCGTCGAGACGTACCCAATTCGCCCTATAGTGAGTCGTATTACGCGCGCTCACTGGCCGTCGTTTTACAA
CGTCGTGACTGGGAAAACCCTGGCGTTACCCAACTTAATCGCCTTGCAGCACATCCCCCTTTCGCCAGCT
GGCGTAATAGCGAAGAGGCCCGCACCGATCGCCCTTCCCAACAGTTGCGCAGCCTGAATGGCGAATGGCG
CG
[124 nt withheld, positions 7213-7336]
C
[91 nt withheld, positions 7338-7428]
A
[49 nt withheld, positions 7430-7478]
CCTTTGACGTTGGAGTCCACGTTCTTT
[37 nt withheld, positions 7506-7542]
ACCCTATCTCGGTCTATTCTTTTGATTTATAAGGGATTTTGCCGATTTCGGCCTATTGGTTAAAAAATGA
GCTGATTTAACAAAAATTTAACGCGAATTTTAACAAAATATTAACGTTTACAATTTCCCAGGTGGCACTT
TTCGGGGAAATGTGCGCGGAACCCCTATTTGTTTATTTTTCTAAATACATTCAAATATGTATCCGCTCAT
GAGACAATAACCCTGATAAATGCTTCAATAATATTGAAAAAGGAAGAGTATGAGTATTCAACATTTCCGT
GTCGCCCTTATTCCCTTTTTTGCGGCATTTTGCCTTCCTGTTTTTGCTCACCCAGAAACGCTGGTGAAAG
TAAAAGATGCTGAAGATCAGTTGGGTGCACGAGTGGGTTACATCGAACTGGATCTCAACAGCGGTAAGAT
CCTTGAGAGTTTTCGCCCCGAAGAACGTTTTCCAATGATGAGCACTTTTAAAGTTCTGCTATGTGGCGCG
GTATTATCCCGTATTGACGCCGGGCAAGAGCAACTCGGTCGCCGCATACACTATTCTCAGAATGACTTGG
TTGAGTACTCACCAGTCACAGAAAAGCATCTTACGGATGGCATGACAGTAAGAGAATTATGCAGTGCTGC
CATAACCATGAGTGATAACACTGCGGCCAACTTACTTCTGACAACGATCGGAGGACCGAAGGAGCTAACC
GCTTTTTTGCACAACATGGGGGATCATGTAACTCGCCTTGATCGTTGGGAACCGGAGCTGAATGAAGCCA
TACCAAACGACGAGCGTGACACCACGATGCCTGTAGCAATGGCAACAACGTTGCGCAAACTATTAACTGG
CGAACTACTTACTCTAGCTTCCCGGCAACAATTAATAGACTGGATGGAGGCGGATAAAGTTGCAGGACCA
CTTCTGCGCTCGGCCCTTCCGGCTGGCTGGTTTATTGCTGATAAATCTGGAGCCGGTGAGCGTGGGTCTC
GCGGTATCATTGCAGCACTGGGGCCAGATGGTAAGCCCTCCCGTATCGTAGTTATCTACACGACGGGGAG
TCAGGCAACTATGGATGAACGAAATAGACAGATCGCTGAGATAGGTGCCTCACTGATTAAGCATTGGTAA
CTGTCAGACCAAGTTTACTCATATATACTTTAGATTGATTTAAAACTTCATTTTTAATTTAAAAGGATCT
AGGTGAAGATCCTTTTTGATAATCTCATGACCAAAATCCCTTAACGTGAGTTTTCGTTCCACTGAGCGTC
AGACCCCGTAGAAAAGATCAAAGGATCTTCTTGAGATCCTTTTTTTCTGCGCGTAATCTGCTGCTTGCAA
ACAAAAAAACCACCGCTACCAGCGGTGGTTTGTTTGCCGGATCAAGAGCTACCAACTCTTTTTCCGAAGG
TAACTGGCTTCAGCAGAGCGCAGATACCAAATACTGTCCTTCTAGTGTAGCCGTAGTTAGGCCACCACTT
CAAGAACTCTGTAGCACCGCCTACATACCTCGCTCTGCTAATCCTGTTACCAGTGGCTGCTGCCAGTGGC
GATAAGTCGTGTCTTACCGGGTTGGACTCAAGACGATAGTTACCGGATAAGGCGCAGCGGTCGGGCTGAA
CGGGGGGTTCGTGCACACAGCCCAGCTTGGAGCGAACGACCTACACCGAACTGAGATACCTACAGCGTGA
GCTATGAGAAAGCGCCACGCTTCCCGAAGGGAGAAAGGCGGACAGGTATCCGGTAAGCGGCAGGGTCGGA
ACAGGAGAGCGCACGAGGGAGCTTCCAGGGGGAAACGCCTGGTATCTTTATAGTCCTGTCGGGTTTCGCC
ACCTCTGACTTGAGCGTCGATTTTTGTGATGCTCGTCAGGGGGGCGGAGCCTATGGAAAAACGCCAGCAA
CGCGGCCTTTTTACGGTTCCTGGCCTTTTGCTGGCCTTTTGCTCACATGTTCTTTCCTGCGTTATCCCCT
GATTCTGTGGATAACCGTATTACCGCCTTTGAGTGAGCTGATACCGCTCGCCGCAGCCGAACGACCGAGC
GCAGCGAGTCAGTGAGCGAGGAAGCGGAAGAGCGCCCAATACGCAAACCGCCTCTCCCCGCGCGTTGGCC
GATTCATTAATGCAGCTGGCACGACAGGTTTCCCGACTGGAAAGCGGGCAGTGAGCGCAACGCAATTAAT
GTGAGTTAGCTCACTCATTAGGCACCCCAGGCTTTACACTTTATGCTTCCGGCTCGTATGTTGTGTGGAA
TTGTGAGCGGATAACAATTTCACACAGGAAACAGCTATGACCATGATTACGCCAAGCGCGCAATTAACCC
TCACTAAAGGGAACAAAAGCTGGAGCTGCA
