>Addgene plasmid #86007 | Lenti CGIP + Z-AAT target | addgene partial sequence | sequence record 170079 | Addgene Partial NGS Result
TTCCTCGAGATCCACCGGTCGCCACCATGGTGAGCAAGGGCGAGGAGCTGTTCACCGGGGTGGTGCCCAT
CCTGGTCGAGCTGGACGGCGACGTAAACGGCCACAAGTTCAGCGTGTCCGGCGAGGGCGAGGGCGATGCC
ACCTACGGCAAGCTGACCCTGAAGTTCATCTGCACCACCGGCAAGCTGCCCGTGCCCTGGCCCACCCTCG
TGACCACCCTGACCTACGGCGTGCAGTGCTTCAGCCGCTACCCCGACCACATGAAGCAGCACGACTTCTT
CAAGTCCGCCATGCCCGAAGGCTACGTCCAGGAGCGCACCATCTTCTTCAAGGACGACGGCAACTACAAG
ACCTAACCAGGCCGTGCATAAGGCTGTGCTGACCATCGACAAGAAAGGGACTGAAGCTGCTGGGGCGCGC
CGAGGTGAAGTTCGAGGGCGACACCCTGGTGAACCGCATCGAGCTGAAGGGCATCGACTTCAAGGAGGAC
GGCAACATCCTGGGGCACAAGCTGGAGTACAACTACAACAGCCACAACGTCTATATCATGGCCGACAAGC
AGAAGAACGGCATCAAGGTGAACTTCAAGATCCGCCACAACATCGAGGACGGCAGCGTGCAGCTCGCCGA
CCACTACCAGCAGAACACCCCCATCGGCGACGGCCCCGTGCTGCTGCCCGACAACCACTACCTGAGCACC
CAGTCCGCCCTGAGCAAAGACCCCAACGAGAAGCGCGATCACATGGTCCTGCTGGAGTTCGTGACCGCCG
CCGGGATCACTCTCGGCATGGACGAGCTGTACAAGTAAAGCGGCCGCGTCGACGGGCCCGCGGAATTCCG
CCCCCCCCCCCTCTCCCTCCCCCCCCCCTAACGTTACTGGCCGAAGCCGCTTGGAATAAGGCCGGTGTGC
GTTTGTCTATATGTTATTTTCCACCATATTGCCGTCTTTTGGCAATGTGAGGGCCCGGAAACCTGGCCCT
GTCTTCTTGACGAGCATTCCTAGGGGTCTTTCCCCTCTCGCCAAAGGAATGCAAGGTCTGTTGAATGTCG
TGAAGGAAGCAGTTCCTCTGGAAGCTTCTTGAAGACAAACAACGTCTGTAGCGACCCTTTGCAGGCAGCG
GAACCCCCCACCTGGCGACAGGTGCCTCTGCGGCCAAAAGCCACGTGTATAAGATACACCTGCAAAGGCG
GCACAACCCCAGTGCCACGTTGTGAGTTGGATAGTTGTGGAAAGAGTCAAATGGCTCTCCTCAAGCGTAT
TCAACAAGGGGCTGAAGGATGCCCAGAAGGTACCCCATTGTATGGGATCTGATCTGGGGCCTCGGTGCAC
ATGCTTTACATGTGTTTAGTCGAGGTTAAAAAAACGTCTAGGCCCCCCGAACCACGGGGACGTGGTTTTC
CTTTGAAAAACACGATGATAATATGGCCACAACCATGACCGAGTACAAGCCCACGGTGCGCCTCGCCACC
CGCGACGACGTCCCCAGGGCCGTACGCACCCTCGCCGCCGCGTTCGCCGACTACCCCGCCACGCGCCACA
CCGTCGATCCGGACCGCCACATCGAGCGGGTCACCGAGCTGCAAGAACTCTTCCTCACGCGCGTCGGGCT
CGACATCGGCAAGGTGTGGGTCGCGGACGACGGCGCCGCGGTGGCGGTCTGGACCACGCCGGAGAGCGTC
GAAGCGGGGGCGGTGTTCGCCGAGATCGGCCCGCGCATGGCCGAGTTGAGCGGTTCCCGGCTGGCCGCGC
AGCAACAGATGGAAGGCCTCCTGGCGCCGCACCGGCCCAAGGAGCCCGCGTGGTTCCTGGCCACCGTCGG
CGTCTCGCCCGACCACCAGGGCAAGGGTCTGGGCAGCGCCGTCGTGCTCCCCGGAGTGGAGGCGGCCGAG
CGCGCCGGGGTGCCCGCCTTCCTGGAGACCTCCGCGCCCCGCAACCTCCCCTTCTACGAGCGGCTCGGCT
TCACCGTCACCGCCGACGTCGAGGTGCCCGAAGGACCGCGCACCTGGTGCATGACCCGCAAGCCCGGTGC
CTGACGCCCGCCCCACGACCCGCAGCGCCCGACCGAAAGGAGCGCACGACCCCATGCATCGATACCGTCG
ACCTCGAGGGGGGGCCCGGTACAAGTAAAGCGGCCGCGTCGACAATCAACCTCTGGATTACAAAATTTGT
GAAAGATTGACTGGTATTCTTAACTATGTTGCTCCTTTTACGCTATGTGGATACGCTGCTTTAATGCCTT
TGTATCATGCTATTGCTTCCCGTATGGCTTTCATTTTCTCCTCCTTGTATAAATCCTGGTTGCTGTCTCT
TTATGAGGAGTTGTGGCCCGTTGTCAGGCAACGTGGCGTGGTGTGCACTGTGTTTGCTGACGCAACCCCC
ACTGGTTGGGGCATTGCCACCACCTGTCAGCTCCTTTCCGGGACTTTCGCTTTCCCCCTCCCTATTGCCA
CGGCGGAACTCATCGCCGCCTGCCTTGCCCGCTGCTGGACAGGGGCTCGGCTGTTGGGCACTGACAATTC
CGTGGTGTTGTCGGGGAAGCTGACGTCCTTTCCATGGCTGCTCGCCTGTGTTGCCACCTGGATTCTGCGC
GGGACGTCCTTCTGCTACGTCCCTTCGGCCCTCAATCCAGCGGACCTTCCTTCCCGCGGCCTGCTGCCGG
CTCTGCGGCCTCTTCCGCGTCTTCGCCTTCGCCCTCAGACGAGTCGGATCTCCCTTTGGGCCGCCTCCCC
GCCTGGAATTCGAGCTCGGTACCTTTAAGACCAATGACTTACAAGGCAGCTGTAGATCTTAGCCACTTTT
TAAAAGAAAAGGGGGGACTGGAAGGGCTAATTCACTCCCAACGAAGACAAGATCTGCTTTTTGCTTGTAC
TGGGTCTCTCTGGTTAGACCAGATCTGAGCCTGGGAGCTCTCTGGCTAACTAGGGAACCCACTGCTTAAG
CCTCAATAAAGCTTGCCTTGAGTGCTTCAAGTAGTGTGTGCCCGTCTGTTGTGTGACTCTGGTAACTAGA
GATCCCTCAGACCCTTTTAGTCAGTGTGGAAAATCTCTAGCAGTAGTAGTTCATGTCATCTTATTATTCA
GTATTTATAACTTGCAAAGAAATGAATATCAGAGAGTGAGAGGAACTTGTTTATTGCAGCTTATAATGGT
TACAAATAAAGCAATAGCATCACAAATTTCACAAATAAAGCATTTTTTTCACTGCATTCTAGTTGTGGTT
TGTCCAAACTCATCAATGTATCTTATCATGTCTGGCTCTAGCTATCCCGCCCCTAACTCCGCCCAGTTCC
GCCCATTCTCCGCCCCATGGCTGACTAATTTTTTTTATTTATGCAGAGGCCGAGGCCGCCTCGGCCTCTG
AGCTATTCCAGAAGTAGTGAGGAGGCTTTTTTGGAGGCCTAGGGACGTACCCAATTCGCCCTATAGTGAG
TCGTATTACGCGCGCTCACTGGCCGTCGTTTTACAACGTCGTGACTGGGAAAACCCTGGCGTTACCCAAC
TTAATCGCCTTGCAGCACATCCCCCTTTCGCCAGCTGGCGTAATAGCGAAGAGGCCCGCACCGATCGCCC
TTCCCAACAGTTGCGCAGCCTGAATGGCGAATGGG
[124 nt withheld, positions 3606-3729]
C
[91 nt withheld, positions 3731-3821]
A
[49 nt withheld, positions 3823-3871]
CCTTTGACGTTGGAGTCCACGTTCTTT
[37 nt withheld, positions 3899-3935]
ACCCTATCTCGGTCTATTCTTTTGATTTATAAGGGATTTTGCCGATTTCGGCCTATTGGTTAAAAAATGA
GCTGATTTAACAAAAATTTAACGCGAATTTTAACAAAATATTAACGCTTACAATTTAGGTGGCACTTTTC
GGGGAAATGTGCGCGGAACCCCTATTTGTTTATTTTTCTAAATACATTCAAATATGTATCCGCTCATGAG
ACAATAACCCTGATAAATGCTTCAATAATATTGAAAAAGGAAGAGTATGAGTATTCAACATTTCCGTGTC
GCCCTTATTCCCTTTTTTGCGGCATTTTGCCTTCCTGTTTTTGCTCACCCAGAAACGCTGGTGAAAGTAA
AAGATGCTGAAGATCAGTTGGGTGCACGAGTGGGTTACATCGAACTGGATCTCAACAGCGGTAAGATCCT
TGAGAGTTTTCGCCCCGAAGAACGTTTTCCAATGATGAGCACTTTTAAAGTTCTGCTATGTGGCGCGGTA
TTATCCCGTATTGACGCCGGGCAAGAGCAACTCGGTCGCCGCATACACTATTCTCAGAATGACTTGGTTG
AGTACTCACCAGTCACAGAAAAGCATCTTACGGATGGCATGACAGTAAGAGAATTATGCAGTGCTGCCAT
AACCATGAGTGATAACACTGCGGCCAACTTACTTCTGACAACGATCGGAGGACCGAAGGAGCTAACCGCT
TTTTTGCACAACATGGGGGATCATGTAACTCGCCTTGATCGTTGGGAACCGGAGCTGAATGAAGCCATAC
CAAACGACGAGCGTGACACCACGATGCCTGTAGCAATGGCAACAACGTTGCGCAAACTATTAACTGGCGA
ACTACTTACTCTAGCTTCCCGGCAACAATTAATAGACTGGATGGAGGCGGATAAAGTTGCAGGACCACTT
CTGCGCTCGGCCCTTCCGGCTGGCTGGTTTATTGCTGATAAATCTGGAGCCGGTGAGCGTGGGTCTCGCG
GTATCATTGCAGCACTGGGGCCAGATGGTAAGCCCTCCCGTATCGTAGTTATCTACACGACGGGGAGTCA
GGCAACTATGGATGAACGAAATAGACAGATCGCTGAGATAGGTGCCTCACTGATTAAGCATTGGTAACTG
TCAGACCAAGTTTACTCATATATACTTTAGATTGATTTAAAACTTCATTTTTAATTTAAAAGGATCTAGG
TGAAGATCCTTTTTGATAATCTCATGACCAAAATCCCTTAACGTGAGTTTTCGTTCCACTGAGCGTCAGA
CCCCGTAGAAAAGATCAAAGGATCTTCTTGAGATCCTTTTTTTCTGCGCGTAATCTGCTGCTTGCAAACA
AAAAAACCACCGCTACCAGCGGTGGTTTGTTTGCCGGATCAAGAGCTACCAACTCTTTTTCCGAAGGTAA
CTGGCTTCAGCAGAGCGCAGATACCAAATACTGTTCTTCTAGTGTAGCCGTAGTTAGGCCACCACTTCAA
GAACTCTGTAGCACCGCCTACATACCTCGCTCTGCTAATCCTGTTACCAGTGGCTGCTGCCAGTGGCGAT
AAGTCGTGTCTTACCGGGTTGGACTCAAGACGATAGTTACCGGATAAGGCGCAGCGGTCGGGCTGAACGG
GGGGTTCGTGCACACAGCCCAGCTTGGAGCGAACGACCTACACCGAACTGAGATACCTACAGCGTGAGCT
ATGAGAAAGCGCCACGCTTCCCGAAGGGAGAAAGGCGGACAGGTATCCGGTAAGCGGCAGGGTCGGAACA
GGAGAGCGCACGAGGGAGCTTCCAGGGGGAAACGCCTGGTATCTTTATAGTCCTGTCGGGTTTCGCCACC
TCTCACTTGAGCGTCGATTTTTGTGATGCTCGTCAGGGGGGCGGAGCCTATGGAAAAACGCCAGCAACGC
GGCCTTTTTACGGTTCCTGGCCTTTTGCTGGCCTTTTGCTCACATGTTCTTTCCTGCGTTATCCCCTGAT
TCTGTGGATAACCGTATTACCGCCTTTGAGTGAGCTGATACCGCTCGCCGCAGCCGAACGACCGAGCGCA
GCGAGTCAGTGAGCGAGGAAGCGGAAGAGCGCCCAATACGCAAACCGCCTCTCCCCGCGCGTTGGCCGAT
TCATTAATGCAGCTGGCACGACAGGTTTCCCGACTGGAAAGCGGGCAGTGAGCGCAACGCAATTAATGTG
AGTTAGCTCACTCATTAGGCACCCCAGGCTTTACACTTTATGCTTCCGGCTCGTATGTTGTGTGGAATTG
TGAGCGGATAACAATTTCACACAGGAAACAGCTATGACCATGATTACGCCAAGCGCGCAATTAACCCTCA
CTAAAGGGAACAAAAGCTGGAGCTGCAAGCTTAATGTAGTCTTATGCAATACTCTTGTAGTCTTGCAACA
TGGTAACGATGAGTTAGCAACATGCCTTACAAGGAGAGAAAAAGCACCGTGCATGCCGATTGGTGGAAGT
AAGGTGGTACGATCGTGCCTTATTAGGAAGGCAACAGACGGGTCTGACATGGATTGGACGAACCACTGAA
TTGCCGCATTGCAGAGATATTGTATTTAAGTGCCTAGCTCGATACATAAACGGGTCTCTCTGGTTAGACC
AGATCTGAGCCTGGGAGCTCTCTGGCTAACTAGGGAACCCACTGCTTAAGCCTCAATAAAGCTTGCCTTG
AGTGCTTCAAGTAGTGTGTGCCCGTCTGTTGTGTGACTCTGGTAACTAGAGATCCCTCAGACCCTTTTAG
TCAGTGTGGAAAATCTCTAGCAGTGGCGCCCGAACAGGGACTTGAAAGCGAAAGGGAAACCAGAGGAGCT
CTCTCGACGCAGGACTCGGCTTGCTGAAGCGCGCACGGCAAGAGGCGAGGGGCGGCGACTGGTGAGTACG
CCAAAAATTTTGACTAGCGGAGGCTAGAAGGAGAGAGATGGGTGCGAGAGCGTCAGTATTAAGCGGGGGA
GAATTAGATCGCGATGGGAAAAAATTCGGTTAAGGCCAGGGGGAAAGAAAAAATATAAATTAAAACATAT
AGTATGGGCAAGCAGGGAGCTAGAACGATTCGCAGTTAATCCTGGCCTGTTAGAAACATCAGAAGGCTGT
AGACAAATACTGGGACAGCTACAACCATCCCTTCAGACAGGATCAGAAGAACTTAGATCATTATATAATA
CAGTAGCAACCCTCTATTGTGTGCATCAAAGGATAGAGATAAAAGACACCAAGGAAGCTTTAGACAAGAT
AGAGGAAGAGCAAAACAAAAGTAAGACCACCGCACAGCAAGCGGCCGCTGATCTTCAGACCTGGAGGAGG
AGATATGAGGGACAATTGGAGAAGTGAATTATATAAATATAAAGTAGTAAAAATTGAACCATTAGGAGTA
GCACCCACCAAGGCAAAGAGAAGAGTGGTGCAGAGAGAAAAAAGAGCAGTGGGAATAGGAGCTTTGTTCC
TTGGGTTCTTGGGAGCAGCAGGAAGCACTATGGGCGCAGCGTCAATGACGCTGACGGTACAGGCCAGACA
ATTATTGTCTGGTATAGTGCAGCAGCAGAACAATTTGCTGAGGGCTATTGAGGCGCAACAGCATCTGTTG
CAACTCACAGTCTGGGGCATCAAGCAGCTCCAGGCAAGAATCCTGGCTGTGGAAAGATACCTAAAGGATC
AACAGCTCCTGGGGATTTGGGGTTGCTCTGGAAAACTCATTTGCACCACTGCTGTGCCTTGGAATGCTAG
TTGGAGTAATAAATCTCTGGAACAGATTTGGAATCACACGACCTGGATGGAGTGGGACAGAGAAATTAAC
AATTACACAAGCTTAATACACTCCTTAATTGAAGAATCGCAAAACCAGCAAGAAAAGAATGAACAAGAAT
TATTGGAATTAGATAAATGGGCAAGTTTGTGGAATTGGTTTAACATAACAAATTGGCTGTGGTATATAAA
ATTATTCATAATGATAGTAGGAGGCTTGGTAGGTTTAAGAATAGTTTTTGCTGTACTTTCTATAGTGAAT
AGAGTTAGGCAGGGATATTCACCATTATCGTTTCAGACCCACCTCCCAACCCCGAGGGGACCCGACAGGC
CCGAAGGAATAGAAGAAGAAGGTGGAGAGAGAGACAGAGACAGATCCATTCGATTAGTGAACGGATCTCG
ACGGTATCGGTTAACTTTTAAAAGAAAAGGGGGGATTGGGGGGTACAGTGCAGGGGAAAGAATAGTAGAC
ATAATAGCAACAGACATACAAACTAAAGAATTACAAAAACAAATTACAAAAATTCAAAATTTTATCGATA
AG
